Addgene plasmid #223578: pPPI4-Strep-SNAP-PD-L2-His10
Purpose: Protein purification of human PD-L2 with SNAP and 10xHis tags in mammalian cells
Depositing lab: Enfu Hui. Depositing organization: University of California, San Diego (UCSD). Publication: PD-L1:CD80 Cis-Heterodimer Triggers the Co-stimulatory Receptor CD28 While Repressing the Inhibitory PD-1 and CTLA-4 Pathways. Zhao Y, Lee CK, Lin CH, Gassen RB, Xu X, Huang Z, Xiao C, Bonorino C, Lu LF, Bui JD, Hui E. Immunity. 2019 Dec 17;51(6):1059-1073.e9. doi: 10.1016/j.immuni.2019.11.003. Epub 2019 Nov 19. PubMed 31757674.
Backbone
  Vector backbone: pPPI4
  Vector type: Mammalian Expression
Growth in bacteria
  Bacterial resistance: Ampicillin, 100 μg/mL
  Growth temperature: 37°C
  Growth strain: DH5alpha
  Copy number: High Copy
Gene/Insert
  Gene/Insert name: PD-L2
  Species: H. sapiens (human)
  Entrez Gene: PDCD1LG2 (a.k.a. B7DC, Btdc, CD273, PD-L2, PDCD1L2, PDL2, bA574F11.2)
  Tag / fusion protein: Twin-Strep, SNAP (N terminal on insert); His10 (C terminal on insert)
  Cloning method: Gibson Cloning
  Sequencing primers: 5′ GCAGTGTAGTCTGAGCAGTAC; 3′ GCTGGCAACTAGAAGGCACAG
Terms and licenses: Academic/Nonprofit Terms; Industry Terms: Not Available to Industry
Depositor comments: Plasmid lab code: L483
How to cite: pPPI4-Strep-SNAP-PD-L2-His10 was a gift from Enfu Hui (Addgene plasmid # 223578 ; http://n2t.net/addgene:223578 ; RRID:Addgene_223578)
