[The description below was written by a language model from this plasmid's Addgene catalogue record and pLannotate feature annotations shown in this document.]
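Description:
pPPI4-Strep-SNAP-PD-L2-His10 is an 8,024-nt mammalian expression plasmid built on the pPPI4 backbone for producing and purifying a tagged form of human PD-L2 (PDCD1LG2, also called B7-DC or CD273). In bacteria it is maintained through a high-copy ColE1/pUC-type origin and selected with ampicillin through the β-lactamase gene. Residual lac promoter/operator and lacI fragments are backbone remnants. The backbone also carries a mouse DHFR coding sequence followed by an SV40 polyadenylation signal, with SV40 early promoter sequences nearby. Such a cassette is generally used for selection or amplification in DHFR-deficient mammalian cells, though the record does not describe this use. Short matches to LINE-1 ORF2 are annotated as well and probably reflect incidental homology rather than functional elements.

The expression cassette is driven by the CMV immediate-early enhancer and promoter followed by CMV intron A, which boosts transcript levels, and it ends in the bovine growth hormone polyadenylation signal. The open reading frame begins with a fragment of human tissue plasminogen activator, most likely its leader sequence, which would direct secretion. This is followed by the Strep tag (catalogued as Twin-Strep, although only a Strep-Tag II fragment is annotated), a SNAP-tag and a roughly 600-bp fragment of PD-L2. A partial PD-L2 sequence behind a secretion leader suggests the extracellular domain, but the record does not state this explicitly. The C-terminal polyhistidine tag is catalogued as His10, while the annotation tool recognises it as 8xHis. The Strep and His tags allow affinity purification from either end. The His tag could also be used to attach the protein to nickel-chelating surfaces or membranes, and the SNAP-tag permits covalent labelling with benzylguanine-linked fluorophores.
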