Features (pLannotate 1.2.2; 22 found; start..end, strand, type, name):
    287..604     -  promoter       SV40 promoter: SV40 enhancer and early promoter
    683..699     -  protein_bind   lac operator: The lac repressor binds to the lac operator to inhibit transcription in E. coli. This inhibition can be relieved by adding lactose or isopropyl-β-D-thiogalactopyranoside (IPTG). lac repressor encoded by lacI
    707..737     -  promoter       lac promoter: promoter for the E. coli lac operon
    752..773     -  protein_bind   CAP binding site: CAP binding activates transcription in the presence of cAMP. E. coli catabolite activator protein
    786..878     -  CDS            lacI (fragment): lac repressor; lacI; The lac repressor binds to the lac operator to inhibit transcription in E. coli. This inhibition can be relieved by adding lactose or isopropyl-β-D-thiogalactopyranoside (IPTG).
   1061..1649    -  rep_origin     ori: high-copy-number ColE1/pMB1/pBR322/pUC origin of replication
   1820..2680    -  CDS            AmpR: β-lactamase; bla; confers resistance to ampicillin, carbenicillin, and related antibiotics
   2681..2785    -  promoter       AmpR promoter: bla
   2839..3218    +  enhancer       CMV enhancer: human cytomegalovirus immediate early enhancer
   3220..3419    +  promoter       CMV promoter: human cytomegalovirus (CMV) immediate early promoter
   3558..4383    +  intron         CMV intron A: human cytomegalovirus intron A (Chapman et al., 1991)
   4384..4476    +  CDS            PLAT (fragment): TPA_HUMAN - Experimental evidence at protein level: Swiss-Prot protein existence level 1. Converts the abundant, but inactive, zymogen plasminogen to plasmin by hydrolyzing a single Arg-Val bond in plasminogen. By controlling plasmin-mediated proteolysis, it plays an important role in tissue remodeling and degradation, in cell migration and many other physiopathological events. During oocyte activation, plays a role in cortical granule reaction in the zona reaction, which contributes to the block to polyspermy (By similarity). From Homo sapiens (Human).
   4477..4496    +  CDS            Strep-Tag II (fragment): peptide that binds Strep-Tactin®, an engineered form of streptavidin
   4585..5130    +  CDS            SNAP-tag®: human O6-alkylguanine-DNA-alkyltransferase variant that forms covalent bonds with benzylguanine derivatives optimized for bacterial expression
   5167..5772    +  CDS            PDCD1LG2 (fragment): PD1L2_HUMAN - Also known as B7DC, CD273, PDCD1L2, PDL2. Experimental evidence at protein level: Swiss-Prot protein existence level 1. Involved in the costimulatory signal, essential for T-cell proliferation and IFNG production in a PDCD1-independent manner. Interaction with PDCD1 inhibits T-cell proliferation by blocking cell cycle progression and cytokine production (By similarity). From Homo sapiens (Human).
   5779..5802    +  CDS            8xHis: 8xHis affinity tag
   5868..6092    +  polyA_signal   bGH poly(A) signal: bovine growth hormone polyadenylation signal
   6096..6117    +  promoter       SV40 promoter (fragment): SV40 enhancer and early promoter
   6619..7182    +  CDS            DHFR: mouse dihydrofolate reductase; Mus musculus Dhfr
   7253..7387    +  polyA_signal   SV40 poly(A) signal: SV40 polyadenylation signal
   7750..7968    +  CDS            LORF2_HUMAN (fragment): Experimental evidence at protein level: Swiss-Prot protein existence level 1. Has a reverse transcriptase activity required for target- primed reverse transcription of the LINE-1 element mRNA, a crucial step in LINE-1 retrotransposition. Has also an endonuclease activity that allows the introduction of nicks in the chromosomal target DNA. Cleaves DNA in AT-rich regions between a 5' stretch of purines and a 3' stretch of pyrimidines, corresponding to sites of LINE-1 integration in the genome. From Homo sapiens (Human).
   7965..297     +  CDS            Pol (fragment) (across the origin): LORF2_MOUSE - Also known as Gm17492. Experimental evidence at protein level: Swiss-Prot protein existence level 1. Has a reverse transcriptase activity required for target- primed reverse transcription of the LINE-1 element mRNA, a crucial step in LINE-1 retrotransposition. Has also an endonuclease activity that allows the introduction of nicks in the chromosomal target DNA. Cleaves DNA in AT-rich regions between a 5' stretch of purines and a 3' stretch of pyrimidines, corresponding to sites of LINE-1 integration in the genome. From Mus musculus (Mouse).
>Addgene plasmid #223578 | pPPI4-Strep-SNAP-PD-L2-His10 | addgene full sequence | sequence record 444023 | Addgene NGS Result
AAAGACAGCATTTTCAACAAATGGTGCTGGCACAACTGGTGGTTATCATGGAGAAGAATGTGAATTGATC
CATTCCAATCTCCTTGTACTAAGGTCAAATCTAAGTGGATCAAGGAACTCCACATAAAACCAGAGACACT
GAAACTTATAGAGGAGAAAGTGGGGAAAAGCCTCGAAGATATGGGCACAGGGGAAAAATTCCTGAATAGA
ACAGCAATGGCTTGTGCTGTAAGATCGAGAATTGACAAATGGGACCTCATGAAACTCCAAAGCTATCGGA
TCAATTCCTCCAAAAAAGCCTCCTCACTACTTCTGGAATAGCTCAGAGGCCGAGGCGGCCTCGGCCTCTG
CATAAATAAAAAAAATTAGTCAGCCATGCATGGGGCGGAGAATGGGCGGAACTGGGCGGAGTTAGGGGCG
GGATGGGCGGAGTTAGGGGCGGGACTATGGTTGCTGACTAATTGAGATGCATGCTTTGCATACTTCTGCC
TGCTGGGGAGCCTGGGGACTTTCCACACCTGGTTGCTGACTAATTGAGATGCATGCTTTGCATACTTCTG
CCTGCTGGGGAGCCTGGGGACTTTCCACACCCTAACTGACACACATTCCACAGAATTAATTCCCGATCCG
TCGACCTCGAGAGCTTGGCGTAATCATGGTCATAGCTGTTTCCTGTGTGAAATTGTTATCCGCTCACAAT
TCCACACAACATACGAGCCGGAAGCATAAAGTGTAAAGCCTGGGGTGCCTAATGAGTGAGCTAACTCACA
TTAATTGCGTTGCGCTCACTGCCCGCTTTCCAGTCGGGAAACCTGTCGTGCCAGCTGCATTAATGAATCG
GCCAACGCGCGGGGAGAGGCGGTTTGCGTATTGGGCGCTCTTCCGCTTCCTCGCTCACTGACTCGCTGCG
CTCGGTCGTTCGGCTGCGGCGAGCGGTATCAGCTCACTCAAAGGCGGTAATACGGTTATCCACAGAATCA
GGGGATAACGCAGGAAAGAACATGTGAGCAAAAGGCCAGCAAAAGGCCAGGAACCGTAAAAAGGCCGCGT
TGCTGGCGTTTTTCCATAGGCTCCGCCCCCCTGACGAGCATCACAAAAATCGACGCTCAAGTCAGAGGTG
GCGAAACCCGACAGGACTATAAAGATACCAGGCGTTTCCCCCTGGAAGCTCCCTCGTGCGCTCTCCTGTT
CCGACCCTGCCGCTTACCGGATACCTGTCCGCCTTTCTCCCTTCGGGAAGCGTGGCGCTTTCTCATAGCT
CACGCTGTAGGTATCTCAGTTCGGTGTAGGTCGTTCGCTCCAAGCTGGGCTGTGTGCACGAACCCCCCGT
TCAGCCCGACCGCTGCGCCTTATCCGGTAACTATCGTCTTGAGTCCAACCCGGTAAGACACGACTTATCG
CCACTGGCAGCAGCCACTGGTAACAGGATTAGCAGAGCGAGGTATGTAGGCGGTGCTACAGAGTTCTTGA
AGTGGTGGCCTAACTACGGCTACACTAGAAGAACAGTATTTGGTATCTGCGCTCTGCTGAAGCCAGTTAC
CTTCGGAAAAAGAGTTGGTAGCTCTTGATCCGGCAAACAAACCACCGCTGGTAGCGGTGGTTTTTTTGTT
TGCAAGCAGCAGATTACGCGCAGAAAAAAAGGATCTCAAGAAGATCCTTTGATCTTTTCTACGGGGTCTG
ACGCTCAGTGGAACGAAAACTCACGTTAAGGGATTTTGGTCATGAGATTATCAAAAAGGATCTTCACCTA
GATCCTTTTAAATTAAAAATGAAGTTTTAAATCAATCTAAAGTATATATGAGTAAACTTGGTCTGACAGT
TACCAATGCTTAATCAGTGAGGCACCTATCTCAGCGATCTGTCTATTTCGTTCATCCATAGTTGCCTGAC
TCCCCGTCGTGTAGATAACTACGATACGGGAGGGCTTACCATCTGGCCCCAGTGCTGCAATGATACCGCG
AGACCCACGCTCACCGGCTCCAGATTTATCAGCAATAAACCAGCCAGCCGGAAGGGCCGAGCGCAGAAGT
GGTCCTGCAACTTTATCCGCCTCCATCCAGTCTATTAATTGTTGCCGGGAAGCTAGAGTAAGTAGTTCGC
CAGTTAATAGTTTGCGCAACGTTGTTGCCATTGCTACAGGCATCGTGGTGTCACGCTCGTCGTTTGGTAT
GGCTTCATTCAGCTCCGGTTCCCAACGATCAAGGCGAGTTACATGATCCCCCATGTTGTGCAAAAAAGCG
GTTAGCTCCTTCGGTCCTCCGATCGTTGTCAGAAGTAAGTTGGCCGCAGTGTTATCACTCATGGTTATGG
CAGCACTGCATAATTCTCTTACTGTCATGCCATCCGTAAGATGCTTTTCTGTGACTGGTGAGTACTCAAC
CAAGTCATTCTGAGAATAGTGTATGCGGCGACCGAGTTGCTCTTGCCCGGCGTCAATACGGGATAATACC
GCGCCACATAGCAGAACTTTAAAAGTGCTCATCATTGGAAAACGTTCTTCGGGGCGAAAACTCTCAAGGA
TCTTACCGCTGTTGAGATCCAGTTCGATGTAACCCACTCGTGCACCCAACTGATCTTCAGCATCTTTTAC
TTTCACCAGCGTTTCTGGGTGAGCAAAAACAGGAAGGCAAAATGCCGCAAAAAAGGGAATAAGGGCGACA
CGGAAATGTTGAATACTCATACTCTTCCTTTTTCAATATTATTGAAGCATTTATCAGGGTTATTGTCTCA
TGAGCGGATACATATTTGAATGTATTTAGAAAAATAAACAAATAGGGGTTCCGCGCACATTTCCCCGAAA
AGTGCCACCTGACGTCGACGGATCGGGAGATCCGCGTTGACATTGATTATTGACTAGTTATTAATAGTAA
TCAATTACGGGGTCATTAGTTCATAGCCCATATATGGAGTTCCGCGTTACATAACTTACGGTAAATGGCC
CGCCTGGCTGACCGCCCAACGACCCCCGCCCATTGACGTCAATAATGACGTATGTTCCCATAGTAACGCC
AATAGGGACTTTCCATTGACGTCAATGGGTGGAGTATTTACGGTAAACTGCCCACTTGGCAGTACATCAA
GTGTATCATATGCCAAGTCCGCCCCCTATTGACGTCAATGACGGTAAATGGCCCGCCTGGCATTATGCCC
AGTACATGACCTTACGGGACTTTCCTACTTGGCAGTACATCTACGTATTAGTCATCGCTATTACCATGGT
GATGCGGTTTTGGCAGTACACCAATGGGCGTGGATAGCGGTTTGACTCACGGGGATTTCCAAGTCTCCAC
CCCATTGACGTCAATGGGAGTTTGTTTTGGCACCAAAATCAACGGGACTTTCCAAAATGTCGTAATAACC
CCGCCCCGTTGACGCAAATGGGCGGTAGGCGTGTACGGTGGGAGGTCTATATAAGCAGAGCTCGTTTAGT
GAACCGTCAGATCGCCTGGAGACGCCATCCACGCTGTTTTGACCTCCATAGAAGACACCGGGACCGATCC
AGCCTCCGCGGCCGGGAACGGTGCATTGGAACGCGGATTCCCCGTGCCAAGAGTGACGTAAGTACCGCCT
ATAGACTCTATAGGCACACCCCTTTGGCTCTTATGCATGCTATACTGTTTTTGGCTTGGGGCCTATACAC
CCCCGCTTCCTTATGCTATAGGTGATGGTATAGCTTAGCCTATAGGTGTGGGTTATTGACCATTATTGAC
CACTCCCCTATTGGTGACGATACTTTCCATTACTAATCCATAACATGGCTCTTTGCCACAACTATCTCTA
TTGGCTATATGCCAATACTCTGTCCTTCAGAGACTGACACGGACTCTGTATTTTTACAGGATGGGGTCCC
ATTTATTATTTACAAATTCACATATACAACAACGCCGTCCCCCGTGCCCGCAGTTTTTATTAAACATAGC
GTGGGATCTCCACGCGAATCTCGGGTACGTGTTCCGGACATGGGCTCTTCTCCGGTAGCGGCGGAGCTTC
CACATCCGAGCCCTGGTCCCATGCCTCCAGCGGCTCATGGTCGCTCGGCAGCTCCTTGCTCCTAACAGTG
GAGGCCAGACTTAGGCACAGCACAATGCCCACCACCACCAGTGTGCCGCACAAGGCCGTGGCGGTAGGGT
ATGTGTCTGAAAATGAGCTCGGAGATTGGGCTCGCACCGCTGACGCAGATGGAAGACTTAAGGCAGCGGC
AGAAGAAGATGCAGGCAGCTGAGTTGTTGTATTCTGATAAGAGTCAGAGGTAACTCCCGTTGCGGTGCTG
TTAACGGTGGAGGGCAGTGTAGTCTGAGCAGTACTCGTTGCTGCCGCGCGCGCCACCAGACATAATAGCT
GACAGACTAACAGACTGTTCCTTTCCATGGGTCTTTTCTGCAGATGGACGCTATGAAGAGAGGACTGTGC
TGCGTGCTGCTGCTGTGCGGAGCCGTGTTCGTGTCACCAAGCCAGGAAATCCATGCTAGATTCCGATGGA
GCCACCCGCAGTTCGAGAAAGGTGGAGGTTCCGGAGGTGGATCGGGAGGTAGTGCTTGGTCTCATCCTCA
ATTCGAGAAGCTGGAAGTTCTGTTCCAGGGGCCCATGGACAAAGATTGCGAAATGAAACGTACCACCCTG
GATAGCCCGCTGGGCAAACTGGAACTGAGCGGCTGCGAACAGGGCCTGCATGAAATTAAACTGCTGGGTA
AAGGCACCAGCGCGGCCGATGCGGTTGAAGTTCCGGCCCCGGCCGCCGTGCTGGGTGGTCCGGAACCGCT
GATGCAGGCGACCGCGTGGCTGAACGCGTATTTTCATCAGCCGGAAGCGATTGAAGAATTTCCGGTTCCG
GCGCTGCATCATCCGGTGTTTCAGCAGGAGAGCTTTACCCGTCAGGTGCTGTGGAAACTGCTGAAAGTGG
TTAAATTTGGCGAAGTGATTAGCTATCAGCAGCTGGCGGCCCTGGCGGGTAATCCGGCGGCCACCGCCGC
CGTTAAAACCGCGCTGAGCGGTAACCCGGTGCCGATTCTGATTCCGTGCCATCGTGTGGTTAGCTCTAGC
GGTGCGGTTGGCGGTTATGAAGGTGGTCTGGCGGTGAAAGAGTGGCTGCTGGCCCATGAAGGTCATCGTC
TGGGTAAACCGGGTCTGGGAGGTAGCGGTAGCGGTAGCGAGACTGTCCGATTCCAATCTGGCTTATTCAC
AGTGACAGTCCCTAAGGAACTGTACATAATAGAGCATGGCAGCAATGTGACCCTGGAATGCAACTTTGAC
ACTGGAAGTCATGTGAACCTTGGAGCAATAACAGCCAGTTTGCAAAAGGTGGAAAATGATACATCCCCAC
ACCGTGAAAGAGCCACTTTGCTGGAGGAGCAGCTGCCCCTAGGGAAGGCCTCGTTCCACATACCTCAAGT
CCAAGTGAGGGACGAAGGACAGTACCAATGCATAATCATCTATGGGGTCGCCTGGGACTACAAGTACCTG
ACTCTGAAAGTCAAAGCTTCCTACAGGAAAATAAACACTCACATCCTAAAGGTTCCAGAAACAGATGAGG
TAGAGCTCACCTGCCAGGCTACAGGTTATCCTCTGGCAGAAGTATCCTGGCCAAACGTCAGCGTTCCTGC
CAACACCAGCCACTCCAGGACCCCTGAAGGCCTCTACCAGGTCACCAGTGTTCTGCGCCTAAAGCCACCC
CCTGGCAGAAACTTCAGCTGTGTGTTCTGGAATACTCACGTGAGGGAACTTACTTTGGCCAGCATTGACC
TTCAAAGTCAGATGGAACCCAGGACCCATCCAGGCCATCACCATCACCATCACCATCACCATCACTGAGC
GGCCGCTCGAGCATGCATCTAGAGCTTGCGCCTCTAGAGCTCGCTGATCAGCCTCGACTGTGCCTTCTAG
TTGCCAGCCATCTGTTGTTTGCCCCTCCCCCGTGCCTTCCTTGACCCTGGAAGGTGCCACTCCCACTGTC
CTTTCCTAATAAAATGAGGAAATTGCATCGCATTGTCTGAGTAGGTGTCATTCTATTCTGGGGGGTGGGG
TGGGGCAGGACAGCAAGGGGGAGGATTGGGAAGACAATAGCAGGCATGCTGGGGATGCGGTGGGCTCTAT
GGCTTCTGAGGCGGAAAGAACCAGCTGGGGCTCGAGGGGGGATCTCCCGATCCCCAGCTTTGCTTCTCAA
TTTCTTATTTGCATAATGAGAAAAAAAGGAAAATTAATTTTAACACCAATTCAGTAGTTGATTGAGCAAA
TGCGTTGCCAAAAAGGATGCTTTAGAGACAGTGTTCTCTGCACAGATAAGGACAAACATTATTCAGAGGG
AGTACCCAGAGCTGAGACTCCTAAGCCAGTGAGTGGCACAGCATCCAGGGAGAAATATGCTTGTCATCAC
CGAAGCCTGATTCCGTAGAGCCACACCCTGGTAAGGGCCAATCTGCTCACACAGGATAGAGAGGGCAGGA
GCCAGGGCAGAGCATATAAGGTGAGGTAGGATCAGTTGCTCCTCACATTTGCTTCTGACATAGTTGTGTT
GGGAGCTTGGATAGCTTGGGGGGGGGACAGCTCAGGGCTGCGATTTCGCGCCAAACTTGACGGCAATCCT
AGCGTGAAGGCTGGTAGGATTTTATCCCCGCTGCCATCATGGTTCGACCATTGAACTGCATCGTCGCCGT
GTCCCAAAATATGGGGATTGGCAAGAACGGAGACCTACCCTGGCCTCCGCTCAGGAACGAGTTCAAGTAC
TTCCAAAGAATGACCACAACCTCTTCAGTGGAAGGTAAACAGAATCTGGTGATTATGGGTAGGAAAACCT
GGTTCTCCATTCCTGAGAAGAATCGACCTTTAAAGGACAGAATTAATATAGTTCTCAGTAGAGAACTCAA
AGAACCACCACGAGGAGCTCATTTTCTTGCCAAAAGTTTGGATGATGCCTTAAGACTTATTGAACAACCG
GAATTGGCAAGTAAAGTAGACATGGTTTGGATAGTCGGAGGCAGTTCTGTTTACCAGGAAGCCATGAATC
AACCAGGCCACCTCAGACTCTTTGTGACAAGGATCATGCAGGAATTTGAAAGTGACACGTTTTTCCCAGA
AATTGATTTGGGGAAATATAAACTTCTCCCAGAATACCCAGGCGTCCTCTCTGAGGTCCAGGAGGAAAAA
GGCATCAAGTATAAGTTTGAAGTCTACGAGAAGAAAGACTAACAGGAAGATGCTTTCAAGTTCTCTGCTC
CCCTCCTAAAGCTATGCATTTTTATAAGACCATGCTAGCTTGAACTTGTTTATTGCAGCTTATAATGGTT
ACAAATAAAGCAATAGCATCACAAATTTCACAAATAAAGCATTTTTTTCACTGCATTCTAGTTGTGGTTT
GTCCAAACTCATCAATGTATCTTATCATGTCTGGATCAACGATAGCTTATCTGTGGGCGATGCCAAGCAC
CTGGATGCTGTTGGTTTCCTGCTACTGATTTAGAAGCCATTTGCCCCCTGAGTGGGGCTTGGGAGCACTA
ACTTTCTCTTTCAAAGGAAGCAATGCAGAAAGAAAAGCATACAAAGTATAAGCTGCCATGTAATAATGGA
AGAAGATAAGGTTGTATGAATTAGATTTACATACTTCTGAATTGAAACTAAACACCTTTAAATTCTTAAA
TATATAACACATTTCATATGAAAGTATTTTACATAAGTAACTCAGATACATAGAAAACAAAGCTAATGAT
AGGTGTCCCTAAAAGTTCATTTATTAATTCTACAAATGATGAGCTGGCCATCAAAATTCCAGCTCAATTC
TTCAACGAATTAGAAAGAGCAATCTGCAAACTCATCTGGAATAACAAAAAACCTAGGATAGCAAAAACTC
TTCTCAAGGATAAAAGAACCTCTGGTGGAATCACCATGCCTGACCTAAAGCTGTACTACAGAGCAATTGT
GATAAAAACTGCATGGTACTGATATAGAAACGGACAAGTAGACCAATGGAATAGAACCCACACACCTATG
GTCACTTGATCTTCAACAAGAGAGCTAAAACCATCCACTGGAAA
